Addgene plasmid #159130: pcDNA3.1_ 2xFLAG-2xSTREP_BACH1
Purpose: expresses BACH1 in mammalian cells
Depositing lab: Michele Pagano. Depositing organization: NYU Grossman School of Medicine. Publication: Nrf2 Activation Promotes Lung Cancer Metastasis by Inhibiting the Degradation of Bach1. Lignitto L, LeBoeuf SE, Homer H, Jiang S, Askenazi M, Karakousi TR, Pass HI, Bhutkar AJ, Tsirigos A, Ueberheide B, Sayin VI, Papagiannakopoulos T, Pagano M. Cell. 2019 Jul 11;178(2):316-329.e18. doi: 10.1016/j.cell.2019.06.003. Epub 2019 Jun 27. PubMed 31257023.
Backbone
  Vector backbone: PcDNA_3.1
  Backbone size w/o insert (bp): 5500
  Vector type: Mammalian Expression
  Selectable markers: Neomycin (select with G418)
Growth in bacteria
  Bacterial resistance: Ampicillin, 100 μg/mL
  Growth temperature: 37°C
  Growth strain: DH5alpha
  Copy number: High Copy
Gene/Insert
  Gene/Insert name: BACH1
  Species: H. sapiens (human)
  Insert size (bp): 2209
  GenBank ID: NM_206866.3
  Entrez Gene: BACH1 (a.k.a. BACH-1, BTBD24)
  Promoter: CMV
  Tag / fusion protein: 2X-FLAG _ 2X-STREP (N terminal on backbone)
  Cloning method: Restriction Enzyme; 5′ cloning site BAMHI (not destroyed); 3′ cloning site XHOI (not destroyed)
  Sequencing primers: 5′ T7; 3′ BGHR
Terms and licenses: Academic/Nonprofit Terms; Industry Terms: Not Available to Industry
How to cite: pcDNA3.1_ 2xFLAG-2xSTREP_BACH1 was a gift from Michele Pagano (Addgene plasmid # 159130 ; http://n2t.net/addgene:159130 ; RRID:Addgene_159130)
