[The description below was written by a language model from this plasmid's Addgene catalogue record and pLannotate feature annotations shown in this document.]
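Description:
pcDNA3.1_ 2xFLAG-2xSTREP_BACH1 is a mammalian expression plasmid built on a pcDNA3.1 backbone that drives production of epitope-tagged human BACH1. It is propagated in E. coli as a high-copy plasmid through a ColE1/pUC-type origin with ampicillin selection from the β-lactamase gene. An f1 origin is also present, which allows single-stranded DNA production. For stable selection in mammalian cells, an SV40 early promoter drives a neomycin phosphotransferase gene terminated by an SV40 polyadenylation signal, conferring G418 resistance. The sequenced record is about 7.75 kb, consistent with the stated backbone and insert sizes.

The expression cassette uses the human CMV immediate-early enhancer and promoter, followed by a T7 promoter that serves as a sequencing primer site and could support in vitro transcription. The backbone supplies an N-terminal tandem tag of two FLAG epitopes and two Strep-tag II peptides. The automated annotation picks up only a partial FLAG and a partial Strep-tag II match in the region just upstream of the insert, which fits the catalogue description. The roughly 2.2 kb BACH1 coding sequence was cloned between BamHI and XhoI sites, both retained, and is followed by the bovine growth hormone polyadenylation signal. Short hits to an HIV-1 LTR, ble and lacI are small fragments and probably annotation artefacts or backbone remnants rather than functional parts.

BACH1 is a transcriptional regulator that binds NF-E2 sites and, with small MAF proteins, represses genes of the NFE2L2 (Nrf2) oxidative stress pathway. The dual tag suits immunodetection and affinity or tandem purification of BACH1 and its partners. The associated study examined how Nrf2 activation inhibits Bach1 degradation in lung cancer metastasis.
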