Features (pLannotate 1.2.2; 22 found; start..end, strand, type, name):
     28..80      -  misc_feature   bom (fragment): basis of mobility region from pBR322
    235..614     +  enhancer       CMV enhancer: human cytomegalovirus immediate early enhancer
    615..818     +  promoter       CMV promoter: human cytomegalovirus (CMV) immediate early promoter
    814..847     +  LTR            5' LTR (truncated) (fragment): truncated 5' long terminal repeat (LTR) from HIV-1
    863..881     +  promoter       T7 promoter: promoter for bacteriophage T7 RNA polymerase
    926..946     +  CDS            FLAG (fragment): FLAG® epitope tag, followed by an enterokinase cleavage site
   1061..1080    +  CDS            Strep-Tag II (fragment): peptide that binds Strep-Tactin®, an engineered form of streptavidin
   1097..3301    +  CDS            BACH1: BACH1_HUMAN - Experimental evidence at protein level: Swiss-Prot protein existence level 1. Transcriptional regulator that acts as repressor or activator, depending on the context. Binds to NF-E2 DNA binding sites. Plays important roles in coordinating transcription activation and repression by MAFK (By similarity). Together with MAF, represses the transcription of genes under the control of the NFE2L2 oxidative stress pathway (PubMed:24035498). From Homo sapiens (Human).
   3348..3572    +  polyA_signal   bGH poly(A) signal: bovine growth hormone polyadenylation signal
   3576..3597    +  promoter       SV40 promoter (fragment): SV40 enhancer and early promoter
   3618..4046    +  rep_origin     f1 ori (sequence partly withheld): f1 bacteriophage origin of replication; arrow indicates direction of (+) strand synthesis
   4060..4389    +  promoter       SV40 promoter: SV40 enhancer and early promoter
   4456..5247    +  CDS            neo: KKA2_KLEPN - Also known as kan, nptII. Experimental evidence at protein level: Swiss-Prot protein existence level 1. Resistance to kanamycin, neomycin, paromomycin, ribostamycin, butirosin and gentamicin B. From Klebsiella pneumoniae.
   5271..5429    +  CDS            ble (fragment): BLE_KLEPN - Experimental evidence at protein level: Swiss-Prot protein existence level 1. Binding protein with a strong affinity to the bleomycin family of antibiotics. Binds to CL990; an antimitotic-antibiotic compound. From Klebsiella pneumoniae.
   5424..5545    +  polyA_signal   SV40 poly(A) signal: SV40 polyadenylation signal
   5618..5634    -  protein_bind   lac operator: The lac repressor binds to the lac operator to inhibit transcription in E. coli. This inhibition can be relieved by adding lactose or isopropyl-β-D-thiogalactopyranoside (IPTG). lac repressor encoded by lacI
   5642..5672    -  promoter       lac promoter: promoter for the E. coli lac operon
   5687..5708    -  protein_bind   CAP binding site: CAP binding activates transcription in the presence of cAMP. E. coli catabolite activator protein
   5721..5813    -  CDS            lacI (fragment): lac repressor; lacI; The lac repressor binds to the lac operator to inhibit transcription in E. coli. This inhibition can be relieved by adding lactose or isopropyl-β-D-thiogalactopyranoside (IPTG).
   5996..6584    -  rep_origin     ori: high-copy-number ColE1/pMB1/pBR322/pUC origin of replication
   6755..7615    -  CDS            AmpR: β-lactamase; bla; confers resistance to ampicillin, carbenicillin, and related antibiotics
   7616..7720    -  promoter       AmpR promoter: bla
>Addgene plasmid #159130 | pcDNA3.1_ 2xFLAG-2xSTREP_BACH1 | addgene full sequence | sequence record 311514 | Addgene NGS Result
GACGGATCGGGAGATCTCCCGATCCCCTATGGTGCACTCTCAGTACAATCTGCTCTGATGCCGCATAGTT
AAGCCAGTATCTGCTCCCTGCTTGTGTGTTGGAGGTCGCTGAGTAGTGCGCGAGCAAAATTTAAGCTACA
ACAAGGCAAGGCTTGACCGACAATTGCATGAAGAATCTGCTTAGGGTTAGGCGTTTTGCGCTGCTTCGCG
ATGTACGGGCCAGATATACGCGTTGACATTGATTATTGACTAGTTATTAATAGTAATCAATTACGGGGTC
ATTAGTTCATAGCCCATATATGGAGTTCCGCGTTACATAACTTACGGTAAATGGCCCGCCTGGCTGACCG
CCCAACGACCCCCGCCCATTGACGTCAATAATGACGTATGTTCCCATAGTAACGCCAATAGGGACTTTCC
ATTGACGTCAATGGGTGGAGTATTTACGGTAAACTGCCCACTTGGCAGTACATCAAGTGTATCATATGCC
AAGTACGCCCCCTATTGACGTCAATGACGGTAAATGGCCCGCCTGGCATTATGCCCAGTACATGACCTTA
TGGGACTTTCCTACTTGGCAGTACATCTACGTATTAGTCATCGCTATTACCATGGTGATGCGGTTTTGGC
AGTACATCAATGGGCGTGGATAGCGGTTTGACTCACGGGGATTTCCAAGTCTCCACCCCATTGACGTCAA
TGGGAGTTTGTTTTGGCACCAAAATCAACGGGACTTTCCAAAATGTCGTAACAACTCCGCCCCATTGACG
CAAATGGGCGGTAGGCGTGTACGGTGGGAGGTCTATATAAGCAGAGCTCTCTGGCTAACTAGAGAACCCA
CTGCTTACTGGCTTATCGAAATTAATACGACTCACTATAGGGAGACCCAAGCTGGCTAGCGTTTAAACTT
AAGCTTACCATGGACTACAAGGACGACGATGACAAGGTACCAGGATCTATGGATTATAAAGATGATGATG
ATAAAGGGTCGGCCGCCAGCTGGAGCCACCCTCAGTTCGAGAAGGGAGGAGGAAGCGGCGGAGGCAGCGG
AGGAGGAAGCTGGAGCCACCCGCAGTTCGAGAAAGGAGCTGGATCCTCTCTGAGTGAGAACTCGGTTTTT
GCCTATGAATCTTCTGTGCATAGCACCAATGTTTTACTCAGCCTTAATGACCAGCGGAAGAAAGATGTGC
TGTGCGATGTCACCATCTTTGTGGAGGGACAGCGGTTCCGCGCTCACCGGTCCGTGCTGGCGGCATGCAG
CAGTTACTTCCACTCAAGAATCGTAGGCCAGGCTGATGGAGAGCTGAACATTACTCTTCCAGAAGAGGTG
ACAGTTAAAGGATTTGAACCTTTAATTCAGTTTGCCTACACTGCTAAACTGATTTTAAGTAAAGAGAATG
TGGATGAAGTGTGCAAATGTGTGGAGTTTTTAAGTGTACATAATATTGAGGAATCCTGCTTTCAGTTTCT
GAAATTTAAGTTTTTGGACTCCACTGCAGACCAGCAAGAATGCCCAAGAAAAAAATGCTTTTCATCACAC
TGTCAGAAAACAGACCTTAAACTTTCACTTTTGGACCAGAGGGATCTAGAAACTGATGAAGTGGAGGAAT
TTCTGGAAAATAAAAATGTTCAGACTCCTCAGTGTAAACTCCGCAGGTATCAAGGAAATGCAAAAGCCTC
ACCTCCTCTACAAGACAGTGCCAGTCAGACATATGAGTCCATGTGCTTAGAGAAGGATGCTGCTCTGGCC
TTGCCTTCTTTATGCCCCAAATACAGAAAATTCCAAAAAGCATTTGGAACTGACAGAGTCCGTACTGGGG
AATCTAGTGTCAAAGACATTCATGCTTCTGTTCAGCCAAATGAAAGGTCTGAAAATGAATGCCTGGGAGG
AGTCCCGGAGTGTAGAGATTTGCAGGTGATGTTAAAATGTGACGAAAGTAAATTAGCAATGGAACCTGAA
GAAACGAAGAAAGATCCTGCTTCTCAGTGCCCAACTGAAAAATCAGAAGTGACTCCTTTCCCCCACAATT
CTTCCATAGACCCTCATGGACTTTATTCTTTGTCTCTTTTACACACATATGACCAATATGGTGACTTGAA
TTTTGCTGGTATGCAAAACACAACAGTGTTAACAGAAAAGCCTTTGTCAGGTACAGACGTCCAAGAAAAA
ACATTTGGTGAAAGTCAGGATTTACCTTTGAAATCCGACTTGGGCACCAGGGAAGATAGTAGTGTTGCAT
CTAGTGATAGGAGTAGTGTGGAGCGAGAAGTGGCAGAACACCTAGCAAAAGGCTTCTGGAGTGACATTTG
CAGCACGGACACTCCTTGCCAAATGCAGTTATCACCTGCTGTGGCCAAAGATGGCTCAGAACAGATCTCA
CAGAAACGGTCTGAGTGTCCGTGGTTAGGTATCAGGATTAGTGAGAGCCCAGAACCAGGTCAAAGGACTT
TCACAACATTAAGTTCTGTCAACTGCCCTTTTATAAGTACTCTGAGTACTGAAGGCTGTTCAAGCAATTT
GGAAATTGGAAACGATGATTATGTTTCAGAACCCCAGCAAGAACCTTGCCCATATGCTTGTGTCATTAGC
TTGGGAGACGACTCTGAGACGGACACCGAAGGAGACAGTGAATCCTGTTCAGCCAGAGAACAAGAATGTG
AGGTAAAACTGCCATTCAATGCACAACGGATAATTTCACTGTCTCGAAATGATTTTCAGTCCTTGTTGAA
AATGCACAAGCTTACTCCAGAACAGCTGGATTGTATCCATGATATTCGAAGAAGAAGTAAAAACAGAATT
GCTGCACAGCGCTGTCGCAAGAGAAAACTTGACTGTATACAGAATCTTGAATCAGAAATTGAGAAGCTGC
AAAGTGAAAAGGAGAGCTTGTTGAAGGAAAGAGATCACATTTTGTCAACTCTGGGTGAGACAAAGCAGAA
CCTAACTGGACTTTGCCAGAAAGTTTGTAAAGAAGCAGCTCTGAGTCAAGAACAAATACAGATACTCGCC
AAGTACTCAGCTGCAGATTGCCCACTTTCATTTTTAATTTCTGAAAAAGATAAAAGTACTCCTGATGGTG
AACTGGCGTTACCATCAATTTTCAGTTTATCTGACCGGCCTCCAGCAGTGCTGCCTCCCTGTGCCAGAGG
AAACAGTGAGCCTGGCTACGCGCGAGGGCAGGAGTCCCAGCAGATGTCCACAGCCACCTCTGAGCAAGCT
GGGCCTGCGGAACAGTGTCGTCAGAGTGGTGGGATCTCAGATTTCTGTCAGCAGATGACTGATAAATGTA
CTACTGATGAGTAACTCGAGTCTAGAGGGCCCGTTTAAACCCGCTGATCAGCCTCGACTGTGCCTTCTAG
TTGCCAGCCATCTGTTGTTTGCCCCTCCCCCGTGCCTTCCTTGACCCTGGAAGGTGCCACTCCCACTGTC
CTTTCCTAATAAAATGAGGAAATTGCATCGCATTGTCTGAGTAGGTGTCATTCTATTCTGGGGGGTGGGG
TGGGGCAGGACAGCAAGGGGGAGGATTGGGAAGACAATAGCAGGCATGCTGGGGATGCGGTGGGCTCTAT
GGCTTCTGAGGCGGAAAGAACCAGCTGGGGCTCTAGGGGGTATCCCC
[124 nt withheld, positions 3618-3741]
C
[91 nt withheld, positions 3743-3833]
A
[49 nt withheld, positions 3835-3883]
CCTTTGACGTTGGAGTCCACGTTCTTT
[37 nt withheld, positions 3911-3947]
ACCCTATCTCGGTCTATTCTTTTGATTTATAAGGGATTTTGCCGATTTCGGCCTATTGGTTAAAAAATGA
GCTGATTTAACAAAAATTTAACGCGAATTAATTCTGTGGAATGTGTGTCAGTTAGGGTGTGGAAAGTCCC
CAGGCTCCCCAGCAGGCAGAAGTATGCAAAGCATGCATCTCAATTAGTCAGCAACCAGGTGTGGAAAGTC
CCCAGGCTCCCCAGCAGGCAGAAGTATGCAAAGCATGCATCTCAATTAGTCAGCAACCATAGTCCCGCCC
CTAACTCCGCCCATCCCGCCCCTAACTCCGCCCAGTTCCGCCCATTCTCCGCCCCATGGCTGACTAATTT
TTTTTATTTATGCAGAGGCCGAGGCCGCCTCTGCCTCTGAGCTATTCCAGAAGTAGTGAGGAGGCTTTTT
TGGAGGCCTAGGCTTTTGCAAAAAGCTCCCGGGAGCTTGTATATCCATTTTCGGATCTGATCAAGAGACA
GGATGAGGATCGTTTCGCATGATTGAACAAGATGGATTGCACGCAGGTTCTCCGGCCGCTTGGGTGGAGA
GGCTATTCGGCTATGACTGGGCACAACAGACAATCGGCTGCTCTGATGCCGCCGTGTTCCGGCTGTCAGC
GCAGGGGCGCCCGGTTCTTTTTGTCAAGACCGACCTGTCCGGTGCCCTGAATGAACTGCAGGACGAGGCA
GCGCGGCTATCGTGGCTGGCCACGACGGGCGTTCCTTGCGCAGCTGTGCTCGACGTTGTCACTGAAGCGG
GAAGGGACTGGCTGCTATTGGGCGAAGTGCCGGGGCAGGATCTCCTGTCATCTCACCTTGCTCCTGCCGA
GAAAGTATCCATCATGGCTGATGCAATGCGGCGGCTGCATACGCTTGATCCGGCTACCTGCCCATTCGAC
CACCAAGCGAAACATCGCATCGAGCGAGCACGTACTCGGATGGAAGCCGGTCTTGTCGATCAGGATGATC
TGGACGAAGAGCATCAGGGGCTCGCGCCAGCCGAACTGTTCGCCAGGCTCAAGGCGCGCATGCCCGACGG
CGAGGATCTCGTCGTGACCCATGGCGATGCCTGCTTGCCGAATATCATGGTGGAAAATGGCCGCTTTTCT
GGATTCATCGACTGTGGCCGGCTGGGTGTGGCGGACCGCTATCAGGACATAGCGTTGGCTACCCGTGATA
TTGCTGAAGAGCTTGGCGGCGAATGGGCTGACCGCTTCCTCGTGCTTTACGGTATCGCCGCTCCCGATTC
GCAGCGCATCGCCTTCTATCGCCTTCTTGACGAGTTCTTCTGAGCGGGACTCTGGGGTTCGAAATGACCG
ACCAAGCGACGCCCAACCTGCCATCACGAGATTTCGATTCCACCGCCGCCTTCTATGAAAGGTTGGGCTT
CGGAATCGTTTTCCGGGACGCCGGCTGGATGATCCTCCAGCGCGGGGATCTCATGCTGGAGTTCTTCGCC
CACCCCAACTTGTTTATTGCAGCTTATAATGGTTACAAATAAAGCAATAGCATCACAAATTTCACAAATA
AAGCATTTTTTTCACTGCATTCTAGTTGTGGTTTGTCCAAACTCATCAATGTATCTTATCATGTCTGTAT
ACCGTCGACCTCTAGCTAGAGCTTGGCGTAATCATGGTCATAGCTGTTTCCTGTGTGAAATTGTTATCCG
CTCACAATTCCACACAACATACGAGCCGGAAGCATAAAGTGTAAAGCCTGGGGTGCCTAATGAGTGAGCT
AACTCACATTAATTGCGTTGCGCTCACTGCCCGCTTTCCAGTCGGGAAACCTGTCGTGCCAGCTGCATTA
ATGAATCGGCCAACGCGCGGGGAGAGGCGGTTTGCGTATTGGGCGCTCTTCCGCTTCCTCGCTCACTGAC
TCGCTGCGCTCGGTCGTTCGGCTGCGGCGAGCGGTATCAGCTCACTCAAAGGCGGTAATACGGTTATCCA
CAGAATCAGGGGATAACGCAGGAAAGAACATGTGAGCAAAAGGCCAGCAAAAGGCCAGGAACCGTAAAAA
GGCCGCGTTGCTGGCGTTTTTCCATAGGCTCCGCCCCCCTGACGAGCATCACAAAAATCGACGCTCAAGT
CAGAGGTGGCGAAACCCGACAGGACTATAAAGATACCAGGCGTTTCCCCCTGGAAGCTCCCTCGTGCGCT
CTCCTGTTCCGACCCTGCCGCTTACCGGATACCTGTCCGCCTTTCTCCCTTCGGGAAGCGTGGCGCTTTC
TCATAGCTCACGCTGTAGGTATCTCAGTTCGGTGTAGGTCGTTCGCTCCAAGCTGGGCTGTGTGCACGAA
CCCCCCGTTCAGCCCGACCGCTGCGCCTTATCCGGTAACTATCGTCTTGAGTCCAACCCGGTAAGACACG
ACTTATCGCCACTGGCAGCAGCCACTGGTAACAGGATTAGCAGAGCGAGGTATGTAGGCGGTGCTACAGA
GTTCTTGAAGTGGTGGCCTAACTACGGCTACACTAGAAGAACAGTATTTGGTATCTGCGCTCTGCTGAAG
CCAGTTACCTTCGGAAAAAGAGTTGGTAGCTCTTGATCCGGCAAACAAACCACCGCTGGTAGCGGTGGTT
TTTTTGTTTGCAAGCAGCAGATTACGCGCAGAAAAAAAGGATCTCAAGAAGATCCTTTGATCTTTTCTAC
GGGGTCTGACGCTCAGTGGAACGAAAACTCACGTTAAGGGATTTTGGTCATGAGATTATCAAAAAGGATC
TTCACCTAGATCCTTTTAAATTAAAAATGAAGTTTTAAATCAATCTAAAGTATATATGAGTAAACTTGGT
CTGACAGTTACCAATGCTTAATCAGTGAGGCACCTATCTCAGCGATCTGTCTATTTCGTTCATCCATAGT
TGCCTGACTCCCCGTCGTGTAGATAACTACGATACGGGAGGGCTTACCATCTGGCCCCAGTGCTGCAATG
ATACCGCGAGACCCACGCTCACCGGCTCCAGATTTATCAGCAATAAACCAGCCAGCCGGAAGGGCCGAGC
GCAGAAGTGGTCCTGCAACTTTATCCGCCTCCATCCAGTCTATTAATTGTTGCCGGGAAGCTAGAGTAAG
TAGTTCGCCAGTTAATAGTTTGCGCAACGTTGTTGCCATTGCTACAGGCATCGTGGTGTCACGCTCGTCG
TTTGGTATGGCTTCATTCAGCTCCGGTTCCCAACGATCAAGGCGAGTTACATGATCCCCCATGTTGTGCA
AAAAAGCGGTTAGCTCCTTCGGTCCTCCGATCGTTGTCAGAAGTAAGTTGGCCGCAGTGTTATCACTCAT
GGTTATGGCAGCACTGCATAATTCTCTTACTGTCATGCCATCCGTAAGATGCTTTTCTGTGACTGGTGAG
TACTCAACCAAGTCATTCTGAGAATAGTGTATGCGGCGACCGAGTTGCTCTTGCCCGGCGTCAATACGGG
ATAATACCGCGCCACATAGCAGAACTTTAAAAGTGCTCATCATTGGAAAACGTTCTTCGGGGCGAAAACT
CTCAAGGATCTTACCGCTGTTGAGATCCAGTTCGATGTAACCCACTCGTGCACCCAACTGATCTTCAGCA
TCTTTTACTTTCACCAGCGTTTCTGGGTGAGCAAAAACAGGAAGGCAAAATGCCGCAAAAAAGGGAATAA
GGGCGACACGGAAATGTTGAATACTCATACTCTTCCTTTTTCAATATTATTGAAGCATTTATCAGGGTTA
TTGTCTCATGAGCGGATACATATTTGAATGTATTTAGAAAAATAAACAAATAGGGGTTCCGCGCACATTT
CCCCGAAAAGTGCCACCTGACGTC
